Addgene plasmid #22278: pAL189
Purpose: Expresses Intersectin DH-PH domains fused to mYFP-PIF6, for optogenetic recruitment
Depositing lab: Christopher Voigt. Depositing organization: University of California, San Francisco (UCSF). Publication: Spatiotemporal control of cell signalling using a light-switchable protein interaction. Levskaya A, Weiner OD, Lim WA, Voigt CA. Nature. 2009 Oct 15;461(7266):997-1001. 10.1038/nature08446 PubMed 19749742.
Backbone
  Vector backbone: pcDNA3.1
  Backbone size w/o insert (bp): 4860
  Vector type: Mammalian Expression, Synthetic Biology
Growth in bacteria
  Bacterial resistance: Ampicillin, 100 μg/mL
  Growth temperature: 37°C
  Growth strain: DH5alpha
  Copy number: High Copy
Gene/Insert
  Gene/Insert name: IntersectinDHPH-20aaLinker-mYFP-PIF6APB (alt name: Pif6)
  Species: A. thaliana (mustard weed)
  Insert size (bp): 2171
  Entrez Gene: PIL2 (a.k.a. AT3G62090, PHYTOCHROME-INTERACTING FACTOR 6, PIF6, phytochrome interacting factor 3-like 2)
  Promoter: SV40
  Cloning method: Restriction Enzyme; 5′ cloning site Kpn1 (not destroyed); 3′ cloning site Not1 (not destroyed)
  Sequencing primers: 5′ SV40
Terms and licenses: Academic/Nonprofit Terms; Industry Terms: Not Available to Industry
How to cite: pAL189 was a gift from Christopher Voigt (Addgene plasmid # 22278 ; http://n2t.net/addgene:22278 ; RRID:Addgene_22278)
