[The description below was written by a language model from this plasmid's Addgene catalogue record and pLannotate feature annotations shown in this document.]
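Description:
pAL189 is a mammalian expression plasmid built on a pcDNA3.1 backbone and designed as one half of a light-controlled protein recruitment system. It is propagated in E. coli through a high-copy ColE1/pUC-type origin with ampicillin selection (AmpR under its own bla promoter). It also carries an f1 origin for single-stranded DNA production. A second cassette, made up of the SV40 enhancer/early promoter, the neo (nptII) coding sequence and an SV40 polyadenylation signal, should allow G418-type selection of transfected mammalian cells. The annotation also detects small remnants (ble, lacI and bom fragments, plus lac promoter/operator elements), which appear to be backbone residue rather than functional parts.

The payload is a roughly 2.2 kb fusion gene cloned between KpnI and NotI sites. It is driven by an SV40 early promoter, not the CMV promoter usual for pcDNA3.1, and terminated by the bGH polyadenylation signal. The open reading frame begins with a fragment of human intersectin (ITSN1) corresponding to its DH-PH domains, the guanine nucleotide exchange module of that protein. A 20-amino-acid linker follows, then a yellow fluorescent protein that the catalogue calls mYFP and the feature table annotates as EYFP. The fusion ends with an N-terminal fragment of Arabidopsis PIF6 (PIL2), named APB in the insert title, which refers to the phytochrome B-binding region.

The stated purpose is optogenetic recruitment. The PIF6 fragment binds phytochrome in a light-switchable manner, so the fused DH-PH module can be relocated within the cell by illumination, with YFP reporting its position. The phytochrome partner is not encoded on this plasmid and must be supplied separately.
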