Features (pLannotate 1.2.2; 20 found; start..end, strand, type, name):
     36..80      -  misc_feature   bom (fragment): basis of mobility region from pBR322
    169..379     +  promoter       SV40 promoter: SV40 early promoter
    392..1450    +  CDS            ITSN1 (fragment): ITSN1_HUMAN - Also known as ITSN From Homo sapiens (Human).
   1523..2239    +  CDS            EYFP: EYFP is a basic (constitutively fluorescent) green/yellow fluorescent protein published in 1996, derived from Aequorea victoria. It is reported to be a very rapidly-maturing weak dimer with high acid sensitivity.
   2246..2545    +  CDS            PIF6 (fragment): PIF6_ARATH - Also known as BHLH132, EN111, PIL2. Experimental evidence at protein level: Swiss-Prot protein existence level 1. From Arabidopsis thaliana (Mouse-ear cress).
   2583..2601    -  promoter       SP6 promoter: promoter for bacteriophage SP6 RNA polymerase
   2627..2851    +  polyA_signal   bGH poly(A) signal: bovine growth hormone polyadenylation signal
   2855..2876    +  promoter       SV40 promoter (fragment): SV40 enhancer and early promoter
   2897..3325    +  rep_origin     f1 ori (sequence partly withheld): f1 bacteriophage origin of replication; arrow indicates direction of (+) strand synthesis
   3339..3669    +  promoter       SV40 promoter: SV40 enhancer and early promoter
   3736..4527    +  CDS            neo: KKA2_KLEPN - Also known as kan, nptII. Experimental evidence at protein level: Swiss-Prot protein existence level 1. Resistance to kanamycin, neomycin, paromomycin, ribostamycin, butirosin and gentamicin B. From Klebsiella pneumoniae.
   4551..4709    +  CDS            ble (fragment): BLE_KLEPN - Experimental evidence at protein level: Swiss-Prot protein existence level 1. Binding protein with a strong affinity to the bleomycin family of antibiotics. Binds to CL990; an antimitotic-antibiotic compound. From Klebsiella pneumoniae.
   4704..4825    +  polyA_signal   SV40 poly(A) signal: SV40 polyadenylation signal
   4898..4914    -  protein_bind   lac operator: The lac repressor binds to the lac operator to inhibit transcription in E. coli. This inhibition can be relieved by adding lactose or isopropyl-β-D-thiogalactopyranoside (IPTG). lac repressor encoded by lacI
   4922..4952    -  promoter       lac promoter: promoter for the E. coli lac operon
   4967..4988    -  protein_bind   CAP binding site: CAP binding activates transcription in the presence of cAMP. E. coli catabolite activator protein
   5001..5093    -  CDS            lacI (fragment): lac repressor; lacI; The lac repressor binds to the lac operator to inhibit transcription in E. coli. This inhibition can be relieved by adding lactose or isopropyl-β-D-thiogalactopyranoside (IPTG).
   5276..5864    -  rep_origin     ori: high-copy-number ColE1/pMB1/pBR322/pUC origin of replication
   6035..6895    -  CDS            AmpR: β-lactamase; bla; confers resistance to ampicillin, carbenicillin, and related antibiotics
   6896..7000    -  promoter       AmpR promoter: bla
>Addgene plasmid #22278 | pAL189 | depositor full sequence | sequence record 80600 | pAL189 sequence 7031 bps
GACGGATCGGGAGATCTCCCGATCCCCTATGGTCGACTCTCAGTACAATCTGCTCTGATGCCGCATAGTT
AAGCCAGTATCTGCTCCCTGCTTGTGTGTTGGAGGTCGCTGAGTAGTGCGCGAGCAAAATTTAAGCTACA
ACAAGGCAAGGCTTGACCGACAATTGAGGCAGGCAGAAGTATGCAAAGCATGCATCTCAATTAGTCAGCA
ACCATAGTCCCGCCCCTAACTCCGCCCATCCCGCCCCTAACTCCGCCCAGTTCCGCCCATTCTCCGCCCC
ATGGCTGACTAATTTTTTTTATTTATGCAGAGGCCGAGGCCGCCTCTGCCTCTGAGCTATTCCAGAAGTA
GTGAGGAGGCTTTTTTGGAGGCCTAGGCTAAGCTTGGTACCATGGATATGTTGACCCCAACTGAAAGAAA
GCGACAAGGATACATCCACGAGCTCATTGTCACCGAGGAGAACTATGTGAATGACCTGCAGCTGGTCACA
GAGATTTTTCAAAAACCCCTGATGGAGTCTGAGCTGCTGACAGAAAAAGAGGTTGCTATGATTTTTGTGA
ACTGGAAGGAGCTGATTATGTGTAATATCAAACTACTAAAAGCGCTGAGAGTCCGCAAGAAGATGTCCGG
GGAGAAGATGCCTGTGAAGATGATTGGAGACATCCTGAGCGCACAGCTGCCGCACATGCAGCCCTACATC
CGCTTCTGCAGCCGCCAGCTCAACGGGGCTGCCCTGATCCAGCAGAAGACGGACGAGGCCCCAGACTTCA
AGGAGTTCGTCAAAAGATTGGCAATGGATCCTCGGTGTAAAGGGATGCCACTCTCTAGTTTTATACTGAA
GCCTATGCAACGGGTAACAAGATACCCACTGATCATTAAAAATATCCTGGAAAACACCCCTGAAAACCAC
CCGGACCACAGCCACTTGAAGCACGCCCTGGAGAAGGCGGAAGAGCTCTGTTCCCAGGTGAACGAAGGGG
TGCGGGAGAAGGAGAACTCTGACCGGCTGGAGTGGATCCAGGCCCACGTGCAGTGTGAAGGCCTGTCTGA
GCAACTTGTGTTCAATTCAGTGACCAATTGCTTGGGGCCGCGCAAATTTCTGCACAGTGGGAAGCTCTAC
AAGGCCAAGAGCAACAAGGAGCTGTATGGCTTCCTTTTCAACGACTTCCTCCTGCTGACTCAGATCACGA
AGCCTTTGGGGTCTTCTGGCACCGACAAAGTCTTCAGCCCCAAATCAAACCTGCAGTATAAAATGTATAA
AACACCTATTTTCCTAAATGAGGTTCTAGTAAAATTACCCACCGACCCTTCTGGAGACGAGCCCATCTTC
CACATCTCCCACATTGACCGCGTCTATACTCTCCGAGCAGAAAGCATAAATGAAAGGACTGCCTGGGTGC
AGAAAATCAAAGCTGCTTCTGAACTCTACATAGAGACTGAGAAAAAGAAGGAATTCAGTGCTGGTGGTAG
TGCTGGTGGTAGTGCTGGTGGTAGTGCTGGTGGTAGTGCTGGTGGTGCTAGCATGGTGAGCAAGGGCGAG
GAGCTGTTCACCGGGGTGGTGCCCATCCTGGTCGAGCTGGACGGCGACGTAAACGGCCACAAGTTCAGCG
TGTCCGGCGAGGGCGAGGGCGATGCCACCTACGGCAAGCTGACCCTGAAGTTCATCTGCACCACCGGCAA
GCTGCCCGTGCCCTGGCCCACCCTCGTGACCACCTTCGGCTACGGCCTGCAGTGCTTCGCCCGCTACCCC
GACCACATGAAGCAGCACGACTTCTTCAAGTCCGCCATGCCCGAAGGCTACGTCCAGGAGCGCACCATCT
TCTTCAAGGACGACGGCAACTACAAGACCCGCGCCGAGGTGAAGTTCGAGGGCGACACCCTGGTGAACCG
CATCGAGCTGAAGGGCATCGACTTCAAGGAGGACGGCAACATCCTGGGGCACAAGCTGGAGTACAACTAC
AACAGCCACAACGTCTATATCATGGCCGACAAGCAGAAGAACGGCATCAAGGTGAACTTCAAGATCCGCC
ACAACATCGAGGACGGCAGCGTGCAGCTCGCCGACCACTACCAGCAGAACACCCCCATCGGCGACGGCCC
CGTGCTGCTGCCCGACAACCACTACCTGAGCTACCAGTCCGCCCTGAGCAAAGACCCCAACGAGAAGCGC
GATCACATGGTCCTGCTGGAGTTCGTGACCGCCGCCGGGATCACTCTCGGCATGGACGAGCTGTACAAGG
GATCCATGATGTTCTTACCAACCGATTATTGTTGCAGGTTAAGCGATCAAGAGTATATGGAGCTTGTGTT
TGAGAATGGCCAGATTCTTGCAAAGGGCCAAAGATCCAACGTTTCTCTGCATAATCAACGTACCAAATCG
ATCATGGATTTGTATGAGGCAGAGTATAACGAGGATTTCATGAAGAGTATCATCCATGGTGGTGGTGGTG
CCATCACAAATCTCGGGGACACGCAGGTTGTTCCACAAAGTCATGTTGCTGCTGCCCATGAAACAAACAT
GTTGGAAAGCAATAAACATGTTGACTAAGCGGCCGCTCGAGCATGCATCTAGAGGGCCCTATTCTATAGT
GTCACCTAAATGCTAGAGCTCGCTGATCAGCCTCGACTGTGCCTTCTAGTTGCCAGCCATCTGTTGTTTG
CCCCTCCCCCGTGCCTTCCTTGACCCTGGAAGGTGCCACTCCCACTGTCCTTTCCTAATAAAATGAGGAA
ATTGCATCGCATTGTCTGAGTAGGTGTCATTCTATTCTGGGGGGTGGGGTGGGGCAGGACAGCAAGGGGG
AGGATTGGGAAGACAATAGCAGGCATGCTGGGGATGCGGTGGGCTCTATGGCTTCTGAGGCGGAAAGAAC
CAGCTGGGGCTCTAGGGGGTATCCCC
[124 nt withheld, positions 2897-3020]
C
[32 nt withheld, positions 3022-3053]
CA
[57 nt withheld, positions 3056-3112]
A
[49 nt withheld, positions 3114-3162]
CCTTTGACGTTGGAGTCCACGTTCTTT
[37 nt withheld, positions 3190-3226]
ACCCTATCTCGGTCTATTCTTTTGATTTATAAGGGATTTTGGGGATTTCGGCCTATTGGTTAAAAAATGA
GCTGATTTAACAAAAATTTAACGCGAATTAATTCTGTGGAATGTGTGTCAGTTAGGGTGTGGAAAGTCCC
CAGGCTCCCCAGGCAGGCAGAAGTATGCAAAGCATGCATCTCAATTAGTCAGCAACCAGGTGTGGAAAGT
CCCCAGGCTCCCCAGCAGGCAGAAGTATGCAAAGCATGCATCTCAATTAGTCAGCAACCATAGTCCCGCC
CCTAACTCCGCCCATCCCGCCCCTAACTCCGCCCAGTTCCGCCCATTCTCCGCCCCATGGCTGACTAATT
TTTTTTATTTATGCAGAGGCCGAGGCCGCCTCTGCCTCTGAGCTATTCCAGAAGTAGTGAGGAGGCTTTT
TTGGAGGCCTAGGCTTTTGCAAAAAGCTCCCGGGAGCTTGTATATCCATTTTCGGATCTGATCAAGAGAC
AGGATGAGGATCGTTTCGCATGATTGAACAAGATGGATTGCACGCAGGTTCTCCGGCCGCTTGGGTGGAG
AGGCTATTCGGCTATGACTGGGCACAACAGACAATCGGCTGCTCTGATGCCGCCGTGTTCCGGCTGTCAG
CGCAGGGGCGCCCGGTTCTTTTTGTCAAGACCGACCTGTCCGGTGCCCTGAATGAACTGCAGGACGAGGC
AGCGCGGCTATCGTGGCTGGCCACGACGGGCGTTCCTTGCGCAGCTGTGCTCGACGTTGTCACTGAAGCG
GGAAGGGACTGGCTGCTATTGGGCGAAGTGCCGGGGCAGGATCTCCTGTCATCTCACCTTGCTCCTGCCG
AGAAAGTATCCATCATGGCTGATGCAATGCGGCGGCTGCATACGCTTGATCCGGCTACCTGCCCATTCGA
CCACCAAGCGAAACATCGCATCGAGCGAGCACGTACTCGGATGGAAGCCGGTCTTGTCGATCAGGATGAT
CTGGACGAAGAGCATCAGGGGCTCGCGCCAGCCGAACTGTTCGCCAGGCTCAAGGCGCGCATGCCCGACG
GCGAGGATCTCGTCGTGACCCATGGCGATGCCTGCTTGCCGAATATCATGGTGGAAAATGGCCGCTTTTC
TGGATTCATCGACTGTGGCCGGCTGGGTGTGGCGGACCGCTATCAGGACATAGCGTTGGCTACCCGTGAT
ATTGCTGAAGAGCTTGGCGGCGAATGGGCTGACCGCTTCCTCGTGCTTTACGGTATCGCCGCTCCCGATT
CGCAGCGCATCGCCTTCTATCGCCTTCTTGACGAGTTCTTCTGAGCGGGACTCTGGGGTTCGAAATGACC
GACCAAGCGACGCCCAACCTGCCATCACGAGATTTCGATTCCACCGCCGCCTTCTATGAAAGGTTGGGCT
TCGGAATCGTTTTCCGGGACGCCGGCTGGATGATCCTCCAGCGCGGGGATCTCATGCTGGAGTTCTTCGC
CCACCCCAACTTGTTTATTGCAGCTTATAATGGTTACAAATAAAGCAATAGCATCACAAATTTCACAAAT
AAAGCATTTTTTTCACTGCATTCTAGTTGTGGTTTGTCCAAACTCATCAATGTATCTTATCATGTCTGTA
TACCGTCGACCTCTAGCTAGAGCTTGGCGTAATCATGGTCATAGCTGTTTCCTGTGTGAAATTGTTATCC
GCTCACAATTCCACACAACATACGAGCCGGAAGCATAAAGTGTAAAGCCTGGGGTGCCTAATGAGTGAGC
TAACTCACATTAATTGCGTTGCGCTCACTGCCCGCTTTCCAGTCGGGAAACCTGTCGTGCCAGCTGCATT
AATGAATCGGCCAACGCGCGGGGAGAGGCGGTTTGCGTATTGGGCGCTCTTCCGCTTCCTCGCTCACTGA
CTCGCTGCGCTCGGTCGTTCGGCTGCGGCGAGCGGTATCAGCTCACTCAAAGGCGGTAATACGGTTATCC
ACAGAATCAGGGGATAACGCAGGAAAGAACATGTGAGCAAAAGGCCAGCAAAAGGCCAGGAACCGTAAAA
AGGCCGCGTTGCTGGCGTTTTTCCATAGGCTCCGCCCCCCTGACGAGCATCACAAAAATCGACGCTCAAG
TCAGAGGTGGCGAAACCCGACAGGACTATAAAGATACCAGGCGTTTCCCCCTGGAAGCTCCCTCGTGCGC
TCTCCTGTTCCGACCCTGCCGCTTACCGGATACCTGTCCGCCTTTCTCCCTTCGGGAAGCGTGGCGCTTT
CTCAATGCTCACGCTGTAGGTATCTCAGTTCGGTGTAGGTCGTTCGCTCCAAGCTGGGCTGTGTGCACGA
ACCCCCCGTTCAGCCCGACCGCTGCGCCTTATCCGGTAACTATCGTCTTGAGTCCAACCCGGTAAGACAC
GACTTATCGCCACTGGCAGCAGCCACTGGTAACAGGATTAGCAGAGCGAGGTATGTAGGCGGTGCTACAG
AGTTCTTGAAGTGGTGGCCTAACTACGGCTACACTAGAAGGACAGTATTTGGTATCTGCGCTCTGCTGAA
GCCAGTTACCTTCGGAAAAAGAGTTGGTAGCTCTTGATCCGGCAAACAAACCACCGCTGGTAGCGGTGGT
TTTTTTGTTTGCAAGCAGCAGATTACGCGCAGAAAAAAAGGATCTCAAGAAGATCCTTTGATCTTTTCTA
CGGGGTCTGACGCTCAGTGGAACGAAAACTCACGTTAAGGGATTTTGGTCATGAGATTATCAAAAAGGAT
CTTCACCTAGATCCTTTTAAATTAAAAATGAAGTTTTAAATCAATCTAAAGTATATATGAGTAAACTTGG
TCTGACAGTTACCAATGCTTAATCAGTGAGGCACCTATCTCAGCGATCTGTCTATTTCGTTCATCCATAG
TTGCCTGACTCCCCGTCGTGTAGATAACTACGATACGGGAGGGCTTACCATCTGGCCCCAGTGCTGCAAT
GATACCGCGAGACCCACGCTCACCGGCTCCAGATTTATCAGCAATAAACCAGCCAGCCGGAAGGGCCGAG
CGCAGAAGTGGTCCTGCAACTTTATCCGCCTCCATCCAGTCTATTAATTGTTGCCGGGAAGCTAGAGTAA
GTAGTTCGCCAGTTAATAGTTTGCGCAACGTTGTTGCCATTGCTACAGGCATCGTGGTGTCACGCTCGTC
GTTTGGTATGGCTTCATTCAGCTCCGGTTCCCAACGATCAAGGCGAGTTACATGATCCCCCATGTTGTGC
AAAAAAGCGGTTAGCTCCTTCGGTCCTCCGATCGTTGTCAGAAGTAAGTTGGCCGCAGTGTTATCACTCA
TGGTTATGGCAGCACTGCATAATTCTCTTACTGTCATGCCATCCGTAAGATGCTTTTCTGTGACTGGTGA
GTACTCAACCAAGTCATTCTGAGAATAGTGTATGCGGCGACCGAGTTGCTCTTGCCCGGCGTCAATACGG
GATAATACCGCGCCACATAGCAGAACTTTAAAAGTGCTCATCATTGGAAAACGTTCTTCGGGGCGAAAAC
TCTCAAGGATCTTACCGCTGTTGAGATCCAGTTCGATGTAACCCACTCGTGCACCCAACTGATCTTCAGC
ATCTTTTACTTTCACCAGCGTTTCTGGGTGAGCAAAAACAGGAAGGCAAAATGCCGCAAAAAAGGGAATA
AGGGCGACACGGAAATGTTGAATACTCATACTCTTCCTTTTTCAATATTATTGAAGCATTTATCAGGGTT
ATTGTCTCATGAGCGGATACATATTTGAATGTATTTAGAAAAATAAACAAATAGGGGTTCCGCGCACATT
TCCCCGAAAAGTGCCACCTGACGTC
