>Addgene plasmid #22278 | pAL189 | addgene partial sequence | sequence record 28097 | 22278 with EGFP-C
CTCTCGGCATGGACGAGCTGTACAAGGGATCCATGATGTTCTTACCAACCGATTATTGTTGCAGGTTAAG
CGATCAAGAGTATATGGAGCTTGTGTTTGAGAATGGCCAGATTCTTGCAAAGGGCCAAAGATCCAACGTT
TCTCTGCATAATCAACGTACCAAATCGATCATGGATTTGTATGAGGCAGAGTATAACGAGGATTTCATGA
AGAGTATCATCCATGGTGGTGGTGGTGCCATCACAAATCTCGGGGACACGCAGGTTGTTCCACAAAGTCA
TGTTGCTGCTGCCCATGAAACAAACATGTTGGAAAGCAATAAACATGTTGACTAAGCGGCCGCTCGAGCA
TGCATCTAGAGGGCCCTATTCTATAGTGTCACCTAAATGCTAGAGCTCGCTGATCAGCCTCGACTGTGCC
TTCTAGTTGCCAGCCATCTGTTGTTTGCCCCTCCCCCGTGCCTTCCTTGACCCTGGAAGGTGCCACTCCC
ACTGTCCTTTCCTAATAAAATGAGGAAATTGCATCGCATTGTCTGAGTAGGTGTCATTCTATTCTGGGGG
GTGGGGTGGGGCAGGACAGCAAGGGGGAGGATTGGGAAGACAATAGCAGGCATGCTGGGGATGCGGTGGG
CTCTATGGCTTCTGAGGCGGAAAGAACCAGCTGGGGCTCTA
